Addgene plasmid #55837: DsRed2-H2B-6
Purpose: Localization: Nucleus/Histones, Excitation: 558, Emission: 583
Depositing lab: Michael Davidson. Depositing organization: Florida State University, Tallahassee.
Backbone
  Vector backbone: DsRed2
  Backbone size w/o insert (bp): 4750
  Vector type: Mammalian Expression
  Selectable markers: Neomycin (select with G418)
Growth in bacteria
  Bacterial resistance: Kanamycin, 50 μg/mL
  Growth temperature: 37°C
  Growth strain: DH5alpha
  Copy number: High Copy
Gene/Insert
  Gene/Insert name: H2B (alt names: Human Histone H2B; NP_066402.2)
  Species: H. sapiens (human)
  Mutation: D26G and V119I in H2B
  Entrez Gene: H2BC11 (a.k.a. H2B/r, H2BFR, H2BJ, HIST1H2BJ)
  Promoter: CMV
  Tag / fusion protein: DsRed2
  Cloning method: Unknown
  Sequencing primers: 5′ CMV-F; 3′ SV40pA-R
Terms and licenses: Academic/Nonprofit Terms; Industry Terms
Depositor comments: . Excitation = 558; Emission = 583
How to cite: DsRed2-H2B-6 was a gift from Michael Davidson (Addgene plasmid # 55837 ; http://n2t.net/addgene:55837 ; RRID:Addgene_55837)
