[The description below was written by a language model from this plasmid's Addgene catalogue record.]
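Description:
DsRed2-H2B-6 is a mammalian expression plasmid built on a DsRed2 fluorescent-protein backbone of about 4.75 kb (excluding the insert), designed to label chromatin with a red fluorescent histone fusion. It is maintained as a high-copy plasmid in E. coli under kanamycin selection. It also carries a neomycin resistance marker, so transfected mammalian cells can be selected with G418, for example to establish stable lines. No feature table is provided, so the origin of replication and the promoter driving the resistance marker are not stated. The use of an SV40 polyA reverse sequencing primer suggests that an SV40 polyadenylation signal lies downstream of the expression cassette.

The payload is human histone H2B (the H2BC11/HIST1H2BJ gene) fused to DsRed2 and expressed from the CMV promoter, a strong constitutive promoter in most mammalian cell types. The H2B coding sequence carries two recorded amino-acid substitutions, D26G and V119I, relative to the reference protein. The record does not explicitly state the orientation of the fusion, the nature of any linker, or the meaning of the "6" in the name. Because H2B is a core nucleosome component, the fusion protein is incorporated into chromatin and marks the nucleus, with DsRed2 excitation at 558 nm and emission at 583 nm. The stated purpose is nuclear/histone localization, so the construct serves as a red marker for imaging nuclei and chromatin in fluorescence microscopy, and its red emission allows it to be combined with spectrally distinct fluorescent probes.
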