>Addgene plasmid #55837 | DsRed2-H2B-6 | depositor partial sequence | sequence record 86745 | insert sequence
GACGTCAGATCCGCTAGCGCTACCGGACTCAGATCTCGAGCTCAAGCTTCGAATTCTGCAGTCGACGGTA
CCGCCACCATGCCAGAGCCAGCGAAGTCTGCTCCCGCCCCGAAAAAGGGCTCCAAGAAGGCGGTGACTAA
GGCGCAGAAGAAAGGCGGCAAGAAGCGCAAGCGCAGCCGCAAGGAGAGCTATTCCATCTATGTGTACAAG
GTTCTGAAGCAGGTCCACCCTGACACCGGCATTTCGTCCAAGGCCATGGGCATCATGAATTCGTTTGTGA
ACGACATTTTCGAGCGCATCGCAGGTGAGGCTTCCCGCCTGGCGCATTACAACAAGCGCTCGACCATCAC
CTCCAGGGAGATCCAGACGGCCGTGCGCCTGCTGCTGCCTGGGGAGTTGGCCAAGCACGCCGTGTCCGAG
GGTACTAAGGCCATCACCAAGTACACCAGCGCTAAGGATCCACCGGTCGCCACCATGGCCTCCTCCGAGA
ACGTCATCACCGAGTTCATGCGCTTCAAGGTGCGCATGGAGGGCACCGTGAACGGCCACGAGTTCGAGAT
CGAGGGCGAGGGCGAGGGCCGCCCCTACGAGGGCCACAACACCGTGAAGCTGAAGGTGACCAAGGGCGGC
CCCCTGCCCTTCGCCTGGGACATCCTGTCCCCCCAGTTCCAGTACGGCTCCAAGGTGTACGTGAAGCACC
CCGCCGACATCCCCGACTACAAGAAGCTGTCCTTCCCCGAGGGCTTCAAGTGGGAGCGCGTGATGAACTT
CGAGGACGGCGGCGTGGCGACCGTGACCCAGGACTCCTCCCTGCAGGACGGCTGCTTCATCTACAAGGTG
AAGTTCATCGGCGTGAACTTCCCCTCCGACGGCCCCGTGATGCAGAAGAAGACCATGGGCTGGGAGGCCT
CCACCGAGCGCCTGTACCCCCGCGACGGCGTGCTGAAGGGCGAGACCCACAAGGCCCTGAAGCTGAAGGA
CGGCGGCCACTACCTGGTGGAGTTCAAGTCCATCTACATGGCCAAGAAGCCCGTGCAGCTGCCCGGCTAC
TACTACGTGGACGCCAAGCTGGACATCACCTCCCACAACGAGGACTACACCATCGTGGAGCAGTACGAGC
GCACCGAGGGCCGCCACCACCTGTTCCTGTAAGCGGCCGCGACTCTAGATCATAATCAGCCATACCACAT
TTG
