>Addgene plasmid #55837 | DsRed2-H2B-6 | addgene partial sequence | sequence record 114473 | CMV-F 5'-CGCAAATGGGCGGTAGGCGTG-3'
CGTCAGATCCGCTAGCGCTACCGGACTCAGATCTCGAGCTCAAGCTTCGAATTCTGCAGTCGACGGTACC
GCCACCATGCCAGAGCCAGCGAAGTCTGCTCCCGCCCCGAAAAAGGGCTCCAAGAAGGCGGTGACTAAGG
CGCAGAAGAAAGGCGGCAAGAAGCGCAAGCGCAGCCGCAAGGAGAGCTATTCCATCTATGTGTACAAGGT
TCTGAAGCAGGTCCACCCTGACACCGGCATTTCGTCCAAGGCCATGGGCATCATGAATTCGTTTGTGAAC
GACATTTTCGAGCGCATCGCAGGTGAGGCTTCCCGCCTGGCGCATTACAACAAGCGCTCGACCATCACCT
CCAGGGAGATCCAGACGGCCGTGCGCCTGCTGCTGCCTGGGGAGTTGGCCAAGCACGCCGTGTCCGAGGG
TACTAAGGCCATCACCAAGTACACCAGCGCTAAGGATCCACCGGTCGCCACCATGGCCTCCTCCGAGAAC
GTCATCACCGAGTTCATGCGCTTCAAGGTGCGCATGGAGGGCACCGTGAACGGCCACGAGTTCGAGATCG
AGGGCGAGGGCGAGGGCCGCCCCTACGAGGGCCACAACACCGTGAAGCTGAAGGTGACCAAGGGCGGCCC
CCTGCCCTTCGCCTGGGACATCCTGTCCCCCCAGTTCCAGTACGGCTCCAAGGTGTACGTGAAGCACCCC
GCCGACATCCCCGACTACAAGAAGCTGTCCTTCCCCGAGGGCTTCAAGTGGGAGCGCGTGATGAACTTCG
AGGACGGCGGCGTGGCGACCGTGACCCAGGACTCCTCCCTGCAGGACGGCTGCTTCATCTACAAGGTGAA
GTTCATCGGCGTGAACTTCCCCTCCGACG
